>Addgene plasmid #27060 | pGMEH-P38-che-DAS+4 | depositor full sequence | sequence record 12801 | Author sequence
TTATACATAGTTGATAATTCACTGGCCGTCGTTTTACAACGTCGTGACTGGGAAAACCCTGGCGTTACCC
AACTTAATCGCCTTGCAGCACATCCCCCTTTCGCCAGCTGGCGTAATAGCGAAGAGGCCCGCACCGATCG
CCCTTCCCAACAGTTGCGCAGCCTGAATGGCGAATGGCGCCTGATGCGGTATTTTCTCCTTACGCATCTG
TGCGGTATTTCACACCGCATATGGGGATTGGTGGCGACGACTCCTGGAGCCCGTCAGTATCGGCGGAATT
CCAGCTGAGCGCCGGTCGCTACCATTACCAGTTGGTCTGGTGTCAAAAATAATAATAACCGGGCAGGCCA
TGTCTGCCCGTATTTCGCGTAAGGAAATCCATTATGTACTATTTAAAAAACACAAACTTTTGGATGTTCG
GTTTATTCTTTTTCTTTTACTTTTTTATCATGGGAGCCTACTTCCCGTTTTTCCCGATTTGGCTACATGA
CATCAACCATATCAGCAAAAGTGATACGGGTATTATTTTTGCCGCTATTTCTCTGTTCTCGCTATTATTC
CAACCGCTGTTTGGTCTGCTTTCTGACAAACTCGGAACTTGTTTATTGCAGCTTATAATGGTTACAAATA
AAGCAATAGCATCACAAATTTCACAAATAAAGCATTTTTTTCACTGCATTCTAGTTGTGGTTTGTCCAAA
CTCATCAATGTATCTTATCATGTCTGGATCCTCTAGAGTCGACCTGCAGGTTTAAACGCGGCCGCAAACA
GTATTAAACGCAAAAAGGCCATCCGTCAGGATGGCCTTCTGCTTAGCTAATCAACTAGTTCTAGCTGCAT
TAATGAATCGGCCAACGCGCGGGGAGAGGCGGTTTGCGTATTGGGCGCTCTTCCGCTTCCTCGCTCACTG
ACTCGCTGCGCTCGGTCGTTCGGCTGCGGCGAGCGGTATCAGCTCACTCAAAGGCGGTAATACGGTTATC
CACAGAATCAGGGGATAACGCAGGAAAGAACATGTGAGCAAAAGGCCAGCAAAAGGCCAGGAACCGTAAA
AAGGCCGCGTTGCTGGCGTTTTTCCATAGGCTCCGCCCCCCTGACGAGCATCACAAAAATCGACGCTCAA
GTCAGAGGTGGCGAAACCCGACAGGACTATAAAGATACCAGGCGTTTCCCCCTGGAAGCTCCCTCGTGCG
CTCTCCTGTTCCGACCCTGCCGCTTACCGGATACCTGTCCGCCTTTCTCCCTTCGGGAAGCGTGGCGCTT
TCTCATAGCTCACGCTGTAGGTATCTCAGTTCGGTGTAGGTCGTTCGCTCCAAGCTGGGCTGTGTGCACG
AACCCCCCGTTCAGCCCGACCGCTGCGCCTTATCCGGTAACTATCGTCTTGAGTCCAACCCGGTAAGACA
CGACTTATCGCCACTGGCAGCAGCCACTGGTAACAGGATTAGCAGAGCGAGGTATGTAGGCGGTGCTACA
GAGTTCTTGAAGTGGTGGCCTAACTACGGCTACACTAGAAGGACAGTATTTGGTATCTGCGCTCTGCTGA
AGCCAGTTACCTTCGGAAAAAGAGTTGGTAGCTCTTGATCCGGCAAACAAACCACCGCTGGTAGCGGTGG
TTTTTTTGTTTGCAAGCAGCAGATTACGCGCAGAAAAAAAGGATCTCAAGAAGATCCTTTGATCTTTTCT
ACGGGGTCTGACGCTCAGTGGAACGAAAACTCACGTTAAGGGATTTTGGTCATGAGATTATCAAAAAGGA
TCTTCACCTAGATCCTTTTAAATTAAAAATGAAGTTTTAAATCAATCTAAAGTATATATGAGTAAACTTG
GTCTGACAGTTACCAATGCTTAATCAGTGAGGCACCTATCTCAGCGATCTGTCTATTTCGTTCATCCATA
GTTGCCTGACTCCCCGGACGTGGCCGACCAGCCCGTCATCGTCAACGCCTGACCGCGGTGCGGACAGGCC
GTGTCGCGACCGGCCGTGCGGAATTAAGCCGGCCCGTACCCTGTGAATAGAGGTCCGCTGTGACACAAGA
ATCCCTGTTACTTCTCGACCGTATTGATTCGGATGATTCCTACGCGAGCCTGCGGAACGACCAGGAATTC
TGGGAGCCGCTGGCCCGCCGAGCCCTGGAGGAGCTCGGGCTGCCGGTGCCGCCGGTGCTGCGGGTGCCCG
GCGAGAGCACCAACCCCGTACTGGTCGGCGAGCCCGACCCGGTGATCAAGCTGTTCGGCGAGCACTGGTG
CGGTCCGGAGAGCCTCGCGTCGGAGTCGGAGGCGTACGCGGTCCTGGCGGACGCCCCGGTGCCGGTGCCC
CGCCTCCTCGGCCGCGGCGAGCTGCGGCCCGGCACCGGAGCCTGGCCGTGGCCCTACCTGGTGATGAGCC
GGATGACCGGCACCACCTGGCGGTCCGCGATGGACGGCACGACCGACCGGAACGCGCTGCTCGCCCTGGC
CCGCGAACTCGGCCGGGTGCTCGGCCGGCTGCACAGGGTGCCGCTGACCGGGAACACCGTGCTCACCCCC
CATTCCGAGGTCTTCCCGGAACTGCTGCGGGAACGCCGCGCGGCGACCGTCGAGGACCACCGCGGGTGGG
GCTACCTCTCGCCCCGGCTGCTGGACCGCCTGGAGGACTGGCTGCCGGACGTGGACACGCTGCTGGCCGG
CCGCGAACCCCGGTTCGTCCACGGCGACCTGCACGGGACCAACATCTTCGTGGACCTGGCCGCGACCGAG
GTCACCGGGATCGTCGACTTCACCGACGTCTATGCGGGAGACTCCCGCTACAGCCTGGTGCAACTGCATC
TCAACGCCTTCCGGGGCGACCGCGAGATCCTGGCCGCGCTGCTCGACGGGGCGCAGTGGAAGCGGACCGA
GGACTTCGCCCGCGAACTGCTCGCCTTCACCTTCCTGCACGACTTCGAGGTGTTCGAGGAGACCCCGCTG
GATCTCTCCGGCTTCACCGATCCGGAGGAACTGGCGCAGTTCCTCTGGGGGCCGCCGGACACCGCCCCCG
GCGCCTGACGCCCCGGGCCGCCCGGCGCCGCCCCCGGCCCCCGGCGGCCGGCCGCCCGGAGCCCCGCCCG
CGCTCGGGAGCCCCGGGCCCGCGCCGAAGCCCGCTGCTGCGAGCCCGGAGCGGGCCGGCCGACGGCGGTG
CGGGCCCGGCGGCGGACGCTCAGCAGCGGCGGGCGTGAAAGGCCCTGGCATCCTCGATCATCTCCTCCAG
GGTGGTCGGCCGAGCTTCCATCCCAGCTCGGCAAGGATCAACGAGGACAGTCGCACGACGAAGTTCTTCT
GGATCGCGCCCGTGCTGGAAGCACTCAACCTCGAAGCGTGTGGTTGCGGAGCCATCTAGCAACCACACGA
AACATGCGCAACGAACCGCGCAACGAACAACGCCTAGAACTGGCCCTAGATGAGCTGACTCGTATCGTTG
GTAAACCTAGTTTGACCAGCATGTTTTAACTACGTTCGGTGAGCTGTCAACGGGGCCTGTAACGGCACAA
CGAACCGTGCAACGAGAGTGGCCACGGATGCCACCACAGGCACTACAACGGAGTTCGCCACGTACATCAC
CACAACCACCGATTCTGGCGGTGAGCTCCCCGATATTCAGCGGAAATGGCTTGGTATCGACCAAGATTCG
TAGAACCCCGTCTCGTCTGGCTGGTATTCAAAACGGGCGCAACGAAACACGCAACGAGACAGGCATGGCC
CAAACCAGAAAACTAGCGTCTACCAGGACTTTTACCTGTCCGACCCGTTGCAACGGAACCCCCCACGGAA
CCCCCGCGACACCCGCTCCCCAATTGCGTTAGAACAGCGGTGGATTGTCGGCTTCGTTGTGGGCCTTTTG
AGCCGCTTCCTGTTCTGCCGCACGCTCTTTCCTCGCCCGATAGCCGAGTCGCTTAACGGTGTCCAGATGC
AGCCCGAAATGTTTGGCCGTTTGCGGCCAAGAGTGGCCCTCGTCGTCGTGATAGGCGCGGATGCGTTCGC
GGCGTGCAGCCTGCTCGGCGAGCCACTCGCTGCGTTCCTGCGCCACGAGCCGGACGACGTGGCGTTCGGA
TAGTCCGGTGATTCGAGCGCCTTCGGCGGCGGTCACGCGCCGCTTTTTGCGGACAGTCGGCTGCCGGTTG
TAGCCGTCGCTGTAGCCGTCGCTGTAGCCGTCGCTCATAGCAATGCCTCCATGGCTGACGCGGACTTTGC
GCGCCGCGCAACTGTGCTCGCCGCCGTGCGCGCTGCTGCGCCCTTCCGCGAGATGGCCGACTGGCGCGCA
CTGAGTGTGGCCTCGTAGACCACGATCCCGTCCGCCCAAATGCGCGACTTGGTTGTGATCCAACGCCAAA
TGCTGTTGGCGATGGCGCGGACCTCGCTGTCCGGTAGCGGTCCGGGACACACGTCGTTGCACGGGAATTC
GGCGTTTCGCGCGTGGCACTCGGCATAGATCGCGCGGCCGAGTCCGTCCACGTTCCGGGTCGGCAGGTAG
ATCCGCATGAGGGCGGGACGATAGGCCCACAACCTGACGGAATCGAACAGTGCGCAATTCCGCCCTAGCG
GCGTCGGAGCCGCTTTGTACGTGGTCTGCTGACGCCAGCGCGGCGGTGGCATGTTCGCGCCGAGCTCGGC
CTCGATGTGGCTGAGTGTGTAGAGATCTGAGTGGAGCCATTCCGTTTCCCAGGCGATGTGGCCGGGGTTT
TTGGTCATGAGGCCTGAGTAACTGCGGTCGCCGTCGACGGCGCGCCGAAGGCCTTCGGCGCACGCCGCCA
TGTATGCGAGCGGCTTACGCCGCGCGTATTCGGTGCGTGGAACAGGGGCGTTGAGTGCCCACACTGCGTG
TGCGTGGCCGTTGGCGCGATTGCCCACGATCGCGTTGGGCAGCGGATGGGACCCCCGGGCGCTGAGCGCT
CGGAGCGCTGCGTCTGGATGGTCTACGTCCACGACCAGCAGGTTTGCCAGCGCTGTTGGGTTCGCCTCGA
TGTACCGGCGGCCTAGGGCCGACGCGCGGCTTTGGCGGTAGATCCCCTCGAGCAGATCGTCGCTTGCCAG
CGGCCAGTACGGCAGCCAGAGCTGCTCAAATTCGTCGGCGACGTGGCTCACGCTTGGTAGTAGACCACGA
TTAATCACCGGTGTATGGTCCGACACGAGCTCCAAGTCAGATATTTCGCTGAGGGGCCACCCCACAACTG
CACACTCCCCCGCTCTCCCGTCGAGCCCTGGTGGTGGAACACCAGCGACAGCCGAGCACCCCCAACCACC
TGTACCAACCAGGAGGAACACATGCGTCGTTTCGAGGACGTTTCCGGGCCGCTGAGAGCCGCTGTGGCGG
CCGTACACGCCGCCTTAGACCCGTTAGACCCCCTGCCGCCTGAATGCGCGGGTACGAGCCACACAGCGCC
CGAACTTACGGAGCTGGTGGGCTCACCTGGCTTTATGGCGTACGAATCGGCTGTGTGCGACCTGTTGGGC
GAGGTGAGGTACGCGCTACTCACGCTGGCAAGGGCGACACAGCCGCCCCACCGAGCCCGCACGGCCGCGC
GCGGTGTCAACAACCGGGTGAGTCGTGCACACCAGCAGGTGTTCGAGGCTTGGCTCGAAGTGCAGGACAT
CGTGGCGAACGCCGCCCGATGAGCCGCGCCTTACGCTGGCTGCCAGCCGTTCGCGGGCTGGTTGGTGCAG
CGCGTCGAGCGGTTAGAGGCCCTGCGGTGTTCCACCACCGCAGGCCTCGCCCTTTTTAAGGCTGAATTTG
CTTGTCTCCGAATCCAACTGGCTTGTCCAAGGGTGTATCTACGCTTAATCCAAAGTTCAAACGAGGGGAT
TACACATGACCAACTTCGATAACGTTCTCGGCTCGATGATCCCCGGCGGGCCCCCCCTCGAGGTCGACGG
TATCGATTTAATTAATATGCATCAATTGATTTAAATACTAGTGTTAACTATTTAATTGGGGACCCTAGAG
GTCCCCTTTTTTATTTTAAAAATTTTTTCNAAGGGGACCTCTAGGGTCCCCAGCTGGCTAGCGAGTCATG
AGGTNACCATGTTCTTTCCTGCGTTATCCCCTGATTCTGTGGATAACCGTATTACCGCCTTTGAGTGAGC
TGATACCAGCGGATAACAATTTCACACAGGAAACAGCTATGACCATGATTACGCCAAGCTATCAACTTTG
TATAGAAAAGTTGAATTCAAGTTTGTACAAAAAAGCAGGCTTATTGGATCACGCCGCGAGCGTGTCGGTG
TTCGAAGACCTGGGAATCCAGCAGGCGCCCAACAGCACCGTCTGCTCCGTCTTCTCCAGAAAGGCGACTA
CGCGGTCCTCCTCGTCGGTGGGTACGCAGCCGAATGCCCGCGGGTCGCCCACCCGCACCAGTTGCAGCGT
GACATCGGCTCGATTGCTTCGGTGGAAGTCCAGCAGTTGGGCCAGATCCGCGAGGGCCCCCCGTGAACAT
CGTCGTGGTAACCAGCGTGTCGGCTTTGGCTGTGGCCGTGGTGCATTCGGTGGCGTTTGCGATCAAGGGG
CGTCACGGCGAGGACCTGGTCGACCGCTGGAACCGTGAGGGCATCGGTGCACACCGCGGGATCAGACCGT
CGACGAACCATTTGAATCCGACCGGTACCTCAACGAGTTGACGGCCGATCACGTCCAGGTTATGTTCGAT
GACGATCACCGTATTGCCCTTGTCGACCAGGCCGTTGATCCGACCCAGCTTTCTTGTACAAAGTGGGCAT
GCAGGAGGTTAATAATGGTGAGCAAGGGCGAGGAGGACAACATGGCCATCATCAAGGAGTTCATGCGCTT
CAAGGTGCACATGGAGGGCTCCGTGAACGGCCACGAGTTCGAGATCGAGGGCGAGGGCGAGGGCCGCCCG
TACGAGGGCACCCAGACCGCCAAGCTGAAGGTGACCAAGGGTGGCCCGCTGCCGTTCGCCTGGGACATCC
TGTCGCCACAGTTCATGTACGGCTCGAAGGCCTACGTGAAGCACCCGGCCGACATCCCGGACTACTTGAA
GCTGTCCTTCCCGGAGGGCTTCAAGTGGGAGCGCGTGATGAACTTCGAGGACGGCGGCGTGGTGACCGTG
ACCCAGGACTCGTCCCTGCAGGACGGCGAGTTCATCTACAAGGTGAAGCTGCGCGGCACCAACTTCCCGT
CGGACGGCCCGGTCATGCAGAAGAAGACCATGGGCTGGGAGGCCTCGAGCGAGCGGATGTACCCGGAGGA
CGGCGCCCTGAAGGGCGAGATCAAGCAGAGGCTGAAGCTGAAGGACGGCGGCCACTACGACGCGGAGGTC
AAGACCACCTACAAGGCCAAGAAGCCGGTGCAGCTGCCGGGCGCCTACAACGTCAACATCAAGTTGGACA
TCACCTCGCACAACGAGGACTACACCATCGTGGAACAGTACGAACGCGCCGAGGGCCGCCACTCGACCGG
CGGTATGGACGAGCTGTACAAGGCCGCGAACGATGAGAATTACAGCGAAAACTACGCCGACGCGTCGTAG
TGACAACTTTA
Features (pLannotate 1.2.2; 18 found; start..end, strand, type, name):
     17..174     +  CDS            lacZα (fragment): LacZα fragment of β-galactosidase; lacZ fragment
    180..234     -  misc_feature   bom (fragment): basis of mobility region from pBR322
    228..332     +  CDS            lacZ (fragment): β-galactosidase; lacZ
    384..596     +  CDS            lacY (fragment): LACY_ECOLI - Experimental evidence at protein level: Swiss-Prot protein existence level 1. Responsible for transport of beta-galactosides into the cell, with the concomitant import of a proton (symport system). Can transport lactose, melibiose, lactulose or the analog methyl-1-thio-beta,D- galactopyranoside (TMG), but not sucrose or fructose (PubMed:1848449, PubMed:18177889, PubMed:22106930). The substrate specificity is directed toward the galactopyranosyl moiety of the substrate (PubMed:22106930). From Escherichia coli (strain K12).
    596..730     +  polyA_signal   SV40 poly(A) signal: SV40 polyadenylation signal
    783..810     -  terminator     rrnB T2 terminator: transcription terminator T2 from the E. coli rrnB gene
    833..888     -  CDS            lacI (fragment): lac repressor; lacI; The lac repressor binds to the lac operator to inhibit transcription in E. coli. This inhibition can be relieved by adding lactose or isopropyl-β-D-thiogalactopyranoside (IPTG).
   1071..1659    -  rep_origin     ori: high-copy-number ColE1/pMB1/pBR322/pUC origin of replication
   1831..1906    -  CDS            bla(M) (fragment): β-lactamase lacking the signal sequence; bla(M); allows cytosolic expression of β-lactamase
   2023..3015    +  CDS            hyg: KHYB_STRHY - Experimental evidence at protein level: Swiss-Prot protein existence level 1. The aminoglycoside phosphotransferases achieve inactivation of their antibiotic substrates by phosphorylation. From Streptomyces hygroscopicus.
   5857..5887    -  misc_feature   MCS (fragment): pBluescript multiple cloning site
   6028..6093    +  rep_origin     RSF ori (fragment): Plasmids containing the RSF 1030 origin of replication can be propagated in E. coli cells that contain additional plasmids with compatible origins.
   6153..6173    +  protein_bind   attB4: mutant version of attB; core recombination site for the Gateway® BP reaction BP Clonase™
   6178..6198    +  protein_bind   attB1: mutant version of attB; core recombination site for the Gateway® BP reaction BP Clonase™
   6573..6668    -  CDS            celB (fragment): PGM_KOMXY - Protein inferred from homology: Swiss-Prot protein existence level 3. This enzyme participates in both the breakdown and synthesis of glucose. From Komagataeibacter xylinus (Gluconacetobacter xylinus).
   6696..6716    -  protein_bind   attB2: mutant version of attB; core recombination site for the Gateway® BP reaction BP Clonase™
   6735..7442    +  CDS            mCherry: mCherry is a basic (constitutively fluorescent) red fluorescent protein published in 2004, derived from Discosoma sp.. It is reported to be a very rapidly-maturing monomer with low acid sensitivity.
   7494..13      -  protein_bind   attB3 (across the origin): mutant version of attB; core recombination site for the Gateway® BP reaction BP Clonase™
