[The description below was written by a language model from this plasmid's Addgene catalogue record and pLannotate feature annotations shown in this document.]
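Description:
pGMEH-P38-che-DAS+4 is a bacterial expression plasmid built on the pDE43-MEH backbone, from a study of controlled proteolysis as a way to inactivate proteins in mycobacteria. In E. coli it replicates from a high-copy ColE1/pUC-type origin and is selected with hygromycin, conferred by the Streptomyces hygroscopicus hygromycin phosphotransferase gene annotated in the sequence. A stretch of nearly 3 kb downstream of the hygromycin marker carries no annotation. Any element that maintains the plasmid in mycobacteria (an episomal replicon or an integration module) would presumably lie there, but the record does not identify it. The catalogue gives a backbone of 7,843 bp plus a 1,292 bp insert, whereas the depositor's sequence is 7,501 nt, so the stated sizes do not add up to the sequence record.

The payload is a synthetic cassette described as P#38-mCherry-DAS+4: a promoter designated P38 driving the monomeric red fluorescent protein mCherry, fused to a DAS+4 tag. Only the mCherry coding sequence is detected by the annotation; the promoter and tag are known from the catalogue name. DAS+4 is a modified ssrA-type degradation tag that is recognised efficiently by the ClpXP protease only when the adaptor SspB is present, so supplying SspB triggers degradation of the tagged protein. The cassette is flanked by attB4, attB1, attB2 and attB3 sites, indicating assembly by multisite Gateway recombination despite the catalogue listing restriction cloning. The many short lacZ, lacY, lacI, bla, celB and SV40 poly(A) hits are probably backbone remnants or spurious matches. The plasmid most plausibly serves as a fluorescent reporter for monitoring inducible protein depletion.
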