Addgene plasmid #27060: pGMEH-P38-che-DAS+4
Depositing lab: Dirk Schnappinger. Depositing organization: Cornell University. Publication: Protein inactivation in mycobacteria by controlled proteolysis and its application to deplete the beta subunit of RNA polymerase. Kim JH, Wei JR, Wallach JB, Robbins RS, Rubin EJ, Schnappinger D. Nucleic Acids Res. 2011 Mar;39(6):2210-20. doi: 10.1093/nar/gkq1149 PubMed 21075796.
Backbone
  Vector backbone: pDE43-MEH
  Backbone size w/o insert (bp): 7843
  Vector type: Bacterial Expression
Growth in bacteria
  Bacterial resistance: Hygromycin, 200 μg/mL
  Growth temperature: 37°C
  Growth strain: DH5alpha
  Copy number: High Copy
Gene/Insert
  Gene/Insert name: P#38-mcherry rfp-DAS+4
  Species: synthetic gene
  Insert size (bp): 1292
  Cloning method: Restriction Enzyme
  Sequencing primers: 5′ n/a
Terms and licenses: Academic/Nonprofit Terms; Industry Terms: Not Available to Industry
How to cite: pGMEH-P38-che-DAS+4 was a gift from Dirk Schnappinger (Addgene plasmid # 27060 ; http://n2t.net/addgene:27060 ; RRID:Addgene_27060)
