>Addgene plasmid #27060 | pGMEH-P38-che-DAS+4 | addgene partial sequence | sequence record 33316 | 27060 with mCherry-R (5' TTGGTCACCTTCAGCTTGG 3')
TCGCCCTCGCCCTCGATCTCGAACTCGTGGCCGTTCACGGAGCCCTCCATGTGCACCTTGAAGCGCATGA
ACTCCTTGATGATGGCCATGTTGTCCTCCTCGCCCTTGCTCACCATTATTAACCTCCTGCATGCCCACTT
TGTACAAGAAAGCTGGGTCGGATCAACGGCCTGGTCGACAAGGGCAATACGGTGATCGTCATCGAACATA
ACCTGGACGTGATCGGCCGTCAACTCGTTGAGGTACCGGTCGGATTCAAATGGTTCGTCGACGGTCTGAT
CCCGCGGTGTGCACCGATGCCCTCACGGTTCCAGCGGTCGACCAGGTCCTCGCCGTGACGCCCCTTGATC
GCAAACGCCACCGAATGCACCACGGCCACAGCCAAAGCCGACACGCTGGTTACCACGACGATGTTCACGG
GGGGCCCTCGCGGATCTGGCCCAACTGCTGGACTTCCACCGAAGCAATCGAGCCGATGTCACGCTGCAAC
TGGTGCGGGTGGGCGACCCGCGGGCATTCGGCTGCGTACCCACCGACGAGGAGGACCGCGTAGTCGCCTT
TCTGGNGAAGACGGAGCAGACGGTGCTGTTGGGCGCCTGCTGGATTCCCAGGTCTTCGAACACCGACACG
CTCGCGGCGTGATCCAATAAGCCTGCTTTTTTGTACAAACTTGAATTCAACTTTTCTATACAAAGTTGAT
AGCTTGGCGTAATCATGGTCATAGCTGTTTCCTGTGTGAAATTGTTATCCGCTGGTATCAGCTCACTCAA
AGGCGGTAATACGGTTATCCACAGAATCAGGGGATAACGCAGGAAAGAACATGGTGACCTCATGACTCGC
TAGCCAGCTGGGGAC
