>Addgene plasmid #27060 | pGMEH-P38-che-DAS+4 | addgene partial sequence | sequence record 33317 | 27060 with M13rev
ATCCGCGAGGGCCCCCCGTGAACATCGTCGTGGTAACCAGCGTGTCNGCTTTGGCTGTGGCCGTGGTGCA
TTCGGTGGCGTTTGCGATCAAGGGGCGTCACGGCNAGGACCTGGTCGACCGCTGGAACCGTGAGGGCATC
GGTGCACACCGCGGGATCAGACCGTCNACGAACCATTTGAATCCGACCGGTACCTCAACGAGTTGACGGC
CGATCACNTCCAGGTTATGTTCGATGACGATCACCGTATTGCCCTTGTCGACCAGGCCGTTGATCCGACC
CAGCTTTCTTGTACAAAGTGGGCATGCA
