>Addgene plasmid #27060 | pGMEH-P38-che-DAS+4 | addgene partial sequence | sequence record 33318 | 27060 with M13rev
GAAAAGTTGAATTCAAGTTTGTACAAAAAAGCAGGCTTATTGGATCACGCCGCGAGCNTGTNNGTGTTCG
AAGACCTGGGAATCCAGCAGGCGCCCAACAGCACCGTCTGCTCCGTCTTCTCCAGAAAGGCGACTACGCG
GTCCTCCTCGTCGGTGGGTACGCAGCCGAATGCCCGCGGGTCGCCCACCCGCACCAGTTGCAGCGTGACA
TCGGCTCGATTGCTTCGGTGGAAGTCCAGCAGTTGGGCCAGATCCGCGAGGGCCCCCCGTGAACATCGTC
GTGGTAACCAGCGTGTCGGCTTTGGCTGTGGCCGTGGTGCATTCGGTGGCGTTTGCGATCAAGGGGCGTC
ACGGCGAGGACCTGGTCGACCGCTGGAACCGTGAGGGCATCGGTGCACACCGCGGGACCAGACCGTCGAC
GAACCATTTGAATCCGACCGGTACCTCAACGAGTTGACGGCCGATCACGTCCAGGTTATGTTCGATGACG
ATCACCGTATTGCCCTTGTCGACCAGGCCGTTGATCCGACCCAGCTTTCTTGTACAAAGTGGGCATGCAG
GAGGTTAATAATGGTGAGCAAGGGCGAGGAGGACAACATGGCCATCATCAAGGAGTTCATGCGCTTCAAG
GTGCACATGGAGGGCTCCGTGAACGGCCACGANTTCGAGATCGAGGGCGAGGGCGAGGGCCGCCCGTACG
AGGGCACCCAGACCGCCAAGCTGAAGGTGACCAAGGGTGGCCCGCTGCCGTTCGCCTGGGACATCCTGTC
GCCACAGTTCATGTACGGCTCGAAGGTCTAC
